>Addgene plasmid #72892 | hBACCS2-IRES-mCherry | depositor full sequence | sequence record 133662 | hBACCS2-IRES-mCherry sequence 7461 bps
TAGTTATTAATAGTAATCAATTACGGGGTCATTAGTTCATAGCCCATATATGGAGTTCCGCGTTACATAA
CTTACGGTAAATGGCCCGCCTGGCTGACCGCCCAACGACCCCCGCCCATTGACGTCAATAATGACGTATG
TTCCCATAGTAACGCCAATAGGGACTTTCCATTGACGTCAATGGGTGGAGTATTTACGGTAAACTGCCCA
CTTGGCAGTACATCAAGTGTATCATATGCCAAGTACGCCCCCTATTGACGTCAATGACGGTAAATGGCCC
GCCTGGCATTATGCCCAGTACATGACCTTATGGGACTTTCCTACTTGGCAGTACATCTACGTATTAGTCA
TCGCTATTACCATGGTGATGCGGTTTTGGCAGTACATCAATGGGCGTGGATAGCGGTTTGACTCACGGGG
ATTTCCAAGTCTCCACCCCATTGACGTCAATGGGAGTTTGTTTTGGCACCAAAATCAACGGGACTTTCCA
AAATGTCGTAACAACTCCGCCCCATTGACGCAAATGGGCGGTAGGCGTGTACGGTGGGAGGTCTATATAA
GCAGAGCTGGTTTAGTGAACCGTCAGATCCGCTAGCCTCGAGGCCACCATGGGACCGGTCGGAGGAAGCG
GTGGATCTTTGGCTACTACACTTGAACGTATTGAGAAGAACTTTGTCATTACTGACCCAAGATTGCCAGA
TAATCCCATTATATTCGCGTCCGATAGTTTCTTGCAGTTGACAGAATATAGCCGTGAAGAAATTTTGGGA
AGAAACTGCAGGTTTCTACAAGGTCCTGAAACTGATCGCGCGACAGTGAGAAAAATTAGAGATGCCATAG
ATAACCAAACAGAGGTCACTGTTCAGCTGATTAATTATACAAAGAGTGGTAAAAAGTTCTGGAACCTCTT
TCACTTGCAGCCTATGCGAGATCAGAAGGGAGATGTCCAGTACTTTATTGGGGTTCAGTTGGATGGAACT
GAGCATGTCCGAGATGCTGCCGAGAGAGAGGGAGTCATGCTGATTAAGAAAACTGCAGAAAATCTTCAGA
AGTGGCTGCAGCTGACACATGAGGTGGAGGTGCAATATTACAACATCAAGAAGCAAAATGCTGAGAAGCA
GCTGCTGGTGGCCAAGGAGGGGGCTGAGAAGATAAAAAAGAAGAGAAACACACTCTTTGGCACCTTCCAC
GTGGCCCACAGCTCTTCCCTGGATGATGTAGATCATAAAATTCTAACAGCTAAGCAAGCACTGAGCGAGG
TGACAGCAGCATTGCGGGAGCGCCTGCACCGCTGGCAACAGATCGAGATCCTCTGTGGCTTCCAGATTGT
CAACAACCCTGGCATCCACGGAGGATCCGGAGGAAGTGGAGGAGGTATCCTGCAGTCTCGGGGTGGCAGT
GGTGGTTCAGGCGGTTCTGGATCTTTGGCTACTACACTTGAACGTATTGAGAAGAACTTTGTCATTACTG
ACCCAAGATTGCCAGATAATCCCATTATATTCGCGTCCGATAGTTTCTTGCAGTTGACAGAATATAGCCG
TGAAGAAATTTTGGGAAGAAACTGCAGGTTTCTACAAGGTCCTGAAACTGATCGCGCGACAGTGAGAAAA
ATTAGAGATGCCATAGATAACCAAACAGAGGTCACTGTTCAGCTGATTAATTATACAAAGAGTGGTAAAA
AGTTCTGGAACCTCTTTCACTTGCAGCCTATGCGAGATCAGAAGGGAGATGTCCAGTACTTTATTGGGGT
TCAGTTGGATGGAACTGAGCATGTCCGAGATGCTGCCGAGAGAGAGGGAGTCATGCTGATTAAGAAAACT
GCAGAAAATCTTCAGAAGTGGCTGCAGCTGACACATGAGGTGGAGGTGCAATATTACAACATCAAGAAGC
AAAATGCTGAGAAGCAGCTGCTGGTGGCCAAGGAGGGGGCTGAGAAGATAAAAAAGAAGAGAAACACACT
CTTTGGCACCTTCCACGTGGCCCACAGCTCTTCCCTGGATGATGTAGATCATAAAATTCTAACAGCTAAG
CAAGCACTGAGCGAGGTGACAGCAGCATTGCGGGAGCGCCTGCACCGCTGGCAACAGATCGAGATCCTCT
GTGGCTTCCAGATTGTCAACAACCCTGGCATCCACGGCGGCTCTGGAGGTAGCGGACTAGTTTGAGTCGA
GCCGCGGCAATTCCGCCCCTCTCCCTCCCCCCCCCCTAACGTTACTGGCCGAAGCCGCTTGGAATAAGGC
CGGTGTGCGTTTGTCTATATGTTATTTTCCACCATATTGCCGTCTTTTGGCAATGTGAGGGCCCGGAAAC
CTGGCCCTGTCTTCTTGACGAGCATTCCTAGGGGTCTTTCCCCTCTCGCCAAAGGAATGCAAGGTCTGTT
GAATGTCGTGAAGGAAGCAGTTCCTCTGGAAGCTTCTTGAAGACAAACAACGTCTGTAGCGACCCTTTGC
AGGCAGCGGAACCCCCCACCTGGCAACAGGTGCCTCTGCGGCCAAAAGCCACGTGTATAAGATACACCTG
CAAAGGCGGCACAACCCCAGTGCCACGTTGTGAGTTGGATAGTTGTGGAAAGAGTCAAATGGCTCTCCTC
AAGCGTATTCAACAAGGGGCTGAAGGATGCCCAGAAGGTACCCCATTGTATGGGATCTGATCTGGGGCCT
CGGTGCACATGCTTTACATGTGTTTAGTCGAGGTTAAAAAAACGTCTAGGCCCCCCGAACCACGGGGACG
TGGTTTTCCTTTGAAAAACACGATGATAATATGGTGAGCAAGGGCGAGGAGGATAACATGGCCATCATCA
AGGAGTTCATGCGCTTCAAGGTGCACATGGAGGGCTCCGTGAACGGCCACGAGTTCGAGATCGAGGGCGA
GGGCGAGGGCCGCCCCTACGAGGGCACCCAGACCGCCAAGCTGAAGGTGACCAAGGGTGGCCCCCTGCCC
TTCGCCTGGGACATCCTGTCCCCTCAGTTCATGTACGGCTCCAAGGCCTACGTGAAGCACCCCGCCGACA
TCCCCGACTACTTGAAGCTGTCCTTCCCCGAGGGCTTCAAGTGGGAGCGCGTGATGAACTTCGAGGACGG
CGGCGTGGTGACCGTGACCCAGGACTCCTCCCTGCAGGACGGCGAGTTCATCTACAAGGTGAAGCTGCGC
GGCACCAACTTCCCCTCCGACGGCCCCGTAATGCAGAAGAAGACCATGGGCTGGGAGGCCTCCTCCGAGC
GGATGTACCCCGAGGACGGCGCCCTGAAGGGCGAGATCAAGCAGAGGCTGAAGCTGAAGGACGGCGGCCA
CTACGACGCTGAGGTCAAGACCACCTACAAGGCCAAGAAGCCCGTGCAGCTGCCCGGCGCCTACAACGTC
AACATCAAGTTGGACATCACCTCCCACAACGAGGACTACACCATCGTGGAACAGTACGAACGCGCCGAGG
GCCGCCACTCCACCGGCGGCATGGACGAGCTGTACAAGTAACCGCGGTCGACGGTACCGCGGGCCCGGGA
TCTAAGCTTATCGATAATCAACCTCTGGATTACAAAATTTGTGAAAGATTGACTGGTATTCTTAACTATG
TTGCTCCTTTTACGCTATGTGGATACGCTGCTTTAATGCCTTTGTATCATGCTATTGCTTCCCGTATGGC
TTTCATTTTCTCCTCCTTGTATAAATCCTGGTTGCTGTCTCTTTATGAGGAGTTGTGGCCCGTTGTCAGG
CAACGTGGCGTGGTGTGCACTGTGTTTGCTGACGCAACCCCCACTGGTTGGGGCATTGCCACCACCTGTC
AGCTCCTTTCCGGGACTTTCGCTTTCCCCCTCCCTATTGCCACGGCGGAACTCATCGCCGCCTGCCTTGC
CCGCTGCTGGACAGGGGCTCGGCTGTTGGGCACTGACAATTCCGTGGTGTTGTCGGGGAAATCATCGTCC
TTTCCTTGGCTGCTCGCCTGTGTTGCCACCTGGATTCTGCGCGGGACGTCCTTCTGCTACGTCCCTTCGG
CCCTCAATCCAGCGGACCTTCCTTCCCGCGGCCTGCTGCCGGCTCTGCGGCCTCTTCCGCGTCTTCGCCT
TCGCCCTCAGACGAGTCGGATCTCCCTTTGGGCCGCCTCCCCGCATCGATACCGTGGATCGATCCACCGG
ATCTAGATAACTGATCATAATCAGCCATACCACATTTGTAGAGGTTTTACTTGCTTTAAAAAACCTCCCA
CACCTCCCCCTGAACCTGAAACATAAAATGAATGCAATTGTTGTTGTTAACTTGTTTATTGCAGCTTATA
ATGGTTACAAATAAAGCAATAGCATCACAAATTTCACAAATAAAGCATTTTTTTCACTGCATTCTAGTTG
TGGTTTGTCCAAACTCATCAATGTATCTTAACGCGTAAATTGTAAGCGTTAATATTTTGTTAAAATTCGC
GTTAAATTTTTGTTAAATCAGCTCATTTTTTAACCAATAGGCCGAAATCGGCAAAATCCCTTATAAATCA
AAAGAATAGACCGAGATAGGGT
[37 nt withheld, positions 4503-4539]
AAAGAACGTGGACTCCAACGTCAAAGG
[49 nt withheld, positions 4567-4615]
T
[91 nt withheld, positions 4617-4707]
G
[124 nt withheld, positions 4709-4832]
CAGGTGGCACTTTTCGGGGAAATGTGCGCGGAACCCCTATTTGTTTATTTTTCTAAATACATTCAAATAT
GTATCCGCTCATGAGACAATAACCCTGATAAATGCTTCAATAATATTGAAAAAGGAAGAGTCCTGAGGCG
GAAAGAACCAGCTGTGGAATGTGTGTCAGTTAGGGTGTGGAAAGTCCCCAGGCTCCCCAGCAGGCAGAAG
TATGCAAAGCATGCATCTCAATTAGTCAGCAACCAGGTGTGGAAAGTCCCCAGGCTCCCCAGCAGGCAGA
AGTATGCAAAGCATGCATCTCAATTAGTCAGCAACCATAGTCCCGCCCCTAACTCCGCCCATCCCGCCCC
TAACTCCGCCCAGTTCCGCCCATTCTCCGCCCCATGGCTGACTAATTTTTTTTATTTATGCAGAGGCCGA
GGCCGCCTCGGCCTCTGAGCTATTCCAGAAGTAGTGAGGAGGCTTTTTTGGAGGCCTAGGCTTTTGCAAA
GATCGATCAAGAGACAGGATGAGGATCGTTTCGCATGATTGAACAAGATGGATTGCACGCAGGTTCTCCG
GCCGCTTGGGTGGAGAGGCTATTCGGCTATGACTGGGCACAACAGACAATCGGCTGCTCTGATGCCGCCG
TGTTCCGGCTGTCAGCGCAGGGGCGCCCGGTTCTTTTTGTCAAGACCGACCTGTCCGGTGCCCTGAATGA
ACTGCAAGACGAGGCAGCGCGGCTATCGTGGCTGGCCACGACGGGCGTTCCTTGCGCAGCTGTGCTCGAC
GTTGTCACTGAAGCGGGAAGGGACTGGCTGCTATTGGGCGAAGTGCCGGGGCAGGATCTCCTGTCATCTC
ACCTTGCTCCTGCCGAGAAAGTATCCATCATGGCTGATGCAATGCGGCGGCTGCATACGCTTGATCCGGC
TACCTGCCCATTCGACCACCAAGCGAAACATCGCATCGAGCGAGCACGTACTCGGATGGAAGCCGGTCTT
GTCGATCAGGATGATCTGGACGAAGAGCATCAGGGGCTCGCGCCAGCCGAACTGTTCGCCAGGCTCAAGG
CGAGCATGCCCGACGGCGAGGATCTCGTCGTGACCCATGGCGATGCCTGCTTGCCGAATATCATGGTGGA
AAATGGCCGCTTTTCTGGATTCATCGACTGTGGCCGGCTGGGTGTGGCGGACCGCTATCAGGACATAGCG
TTGGCTACCCGTGATATTGCTGAAGAGCTTGGCGGCGAATGGGCTGACCGCTTCCTCGTGCTTTACGGTA
TCGCCGCTCCCGATTCGCAGCGCATCGCCTTCTATCGCCTTCTTGACGAGTTCTTCTGAGCGGGACTCTG
GGGTTCGAAATGACCGACCAAGCGACGCCCAACCTGCCATCACGAGATTTCGATTCCACCGCCGCCTTCT
ATGAAAGGTTGGGCTTCGGAATCGTTTTCCGGGACGCCGGCTGGATGATCCTCCAGCGCGGGGATCTCAT
GCTGGAGTTCTTCGCCCACCCTAGGGGGAGGCTAACTGAAACACGGAAGGAGACAATACCGGAAGGAACC
CGCGCTATGACGGCAATAAAAAGACAGAATAAAACGCACGGTGTTGGGTCGTTTGTTCATAAACGCGGGG
TTCGGTCCCAGGGCTGGCACTCTGTCGATACCCCACCGAGACCCCATTGGGGCCAATACGCCCGCGTTTC
TTCCTTTTCCCCACCCCACCCCCCAAGTTCGGGTGAAGGCCCAGGGCTCGCAGCCAACGTCGGGGCGGCA
GGCCCTGCCATAGCCTCAGGTTACTCATATATACTTTAGATTGATTTAAAACTTCATTTTTAATTTAAAA
GGATCTAGGTGAAGATCCTTTTTGATAATCTCATGACCAAAATCCCTTAACGTGAGTTTTCGTTCCACTG
AGCGTCAGACCCCGTAGAAAAGATCAAAGGATCTTCTTGAGATCCTTTTTTTCTGCGCGTAATCTGCTGC
TTGCAAACAAAAAAACCACCGCTACCAGCGGTGGTTTGTTTGCCGGATCAAGAGCTACCAACTCTTTTTC
CGAAGGTAACTGGCTTCAGCAGAGCGCAGATACCAAATACTGTCCTTCTAGTGTAGCCGTAGTTAGGCCA
CCACTTCAAGAACTCTGTAGCACCGCCTACATACCTCGCTCTGCTAATCCTGTTACCAGTGGCTGCTGCC
AGTGGCGATAAGTCGTGTCTTACCGGGTTGGACTCAAGACGATAGTTACCGGATAAGGCGCAGCGGTCGG
GCTGAACGGGGGGTTCGTGCACACAGCCCAGCTTGGAGCGAACGACCTACACCGAACTGAGATACCTACA
GCGTGAGCTATGAGAAAGCGCCACGCTTCCCGAAGGGAGAAAGGCGGACAGGTATCCGGTAAGCGGCAGG
GTCGGAACAGGAGAGCGCACGAGGGAGCTTCCAGGGGGAAACGCCTGGTATCTTTATAGTCCTGTCGGGT
TTCGCCACCTCTGACTTGAGCGTCGATTTTTGTGATGCTCGTCAGGGGGGCGGAGCCTATGGAAAAACGC
CAGCAACGCGGCCTTTTTACGGTTCCTGGCCTTTTGCTGGCCTTTTGCTCACATGTTCTTTCCTGCGTTA
TCCCCTGATTCTGTGGATAACCGTATTACCGCCATGCAT
Features (pLannotate 1.2.2; 20 found; start..end, strand, type, name):
     61..364     +  enhancer       CMV enhancer: human cytomegalovirus immediate early enhancer
    365..568     +  promoter       CMV promoter: human cytomegalovirus (CMV) immediate early promoter
    660..977     +  CDS            miniSOG: miniSOG is a basic (constitutively fluorescent) cyan fluorescent protein published in 2011, derived from Arabidopsis thaliana. It requires the cofactor flavin for fluorescence.
    981..1349    +  CDS            STIM1 (fragment): STIM1_HUMAN - Also known as GOK From Homo sapiens (Human).
   1446..1763    +  CDS            miniSOG: miniSOG is a basic (constitutively fluorescent) cyan fluorescent protein published in 2011, derived from Arabidopsis thaliana. It requires the cofactor flavin for fluorescence.
   1767..2135    +  CDS            STIM1 (fragment): STIM1_HUMAN - Also known as GOK From Homo sapiens (Human).
   2186..2759    +  misc_feature   IRES: internal ribosome entry site (IRES) of the encephalomyocarditis virus (EMCV)
   2761..3468    +  CDS            mCherry: mCherry is a basic (constitutively fluorescent) red fluorescent protein published in 2004, derived from Discosoma sp.. It is reported to be a very rapidly-maturing monomer with low acid sensitivity.
   3477..3502    +  misc_feature   MCS (fragment): multiple cloning site
   3516..4104    +  misc_feature   WPRE: woodchuck hepatitis virus posttranscriptional regulatory element
   4142..4226    +  CDS            large T antigen (fragment): large T antigen from SV40 (simian virus 40)
   4249..4370    +  polyA_signal   SV40 poly(A) signal: SV40 polyadenylation signal
   4404..4832    -  rep_origin     f1 ori (sequence partly withheld): f1 bacteriophage origin of replication; arrow indicates direction of (+) strand synthesis
   4859..4963    +  promoter       AmpR promoter: bla
   4965..5322    +  promoter       SV40 promoter: SV40 enhancer and early promoter
   5357..6151    +  CDS            NeoR/KanR: aminoglycoside phosphotransferase from Tn5; aph(3')-II (or nptII); confers resistance to neomycin, kanamycin, and G418 (Geneticin®)
   6172..6324    +  CDS            ble (fragment): BLE_KLEPN - Experimental evidence at protein level: Swiss-Prot protein existence level 1. Binding protein with a strong affinity to the bleomycin family of antibiotics. Binds to CL990; an antimitotic-antibiotic compound. From Klebsiella pneumoniae.
   6383..6430    +  polyA_signal   HSV TK poly(A) signal: herpes simplex virus thymidine kinase polyadenylation signal (Cole and Stacy, 1985)
   6521..6537    -  polyA_signal   bGH poly(A) signal (fragment): bovine growth hormone polyadenylation signal
   6759..7347    +  rep_origin     ori: high-copy-number ColE1/pMB1/pBR322/pUC origin of replication
