[The description below was written by a language model from this plasmid's Addgene catalogue record and pLannotate feature annotations shown in this document.]
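Description:
hBACCS2-IRES-mCherry is a 7,461 bp mammalian expression plasmid built on pWPRE/C1, a derivative of pEGFP-C1 in which EGFP was removed and a woodchuck hepatitis virus posttranscriptional regulatory element (WPRE) was added. It replicates in E. coli from a high-copy ColE1/pUC-type origin and also carries an f1 origin. A single NeoR/KanR (Tn5 aminoglycoside phosphotransferase) gene is driven by tandem bacterial (bla) and SV40 early promoters and ends in an HSV TK polyadenylation signal. It provides kanamycin resistance in bacteria and G418 selection in mammalian cells.

The 2,880 bp insert, cloned between XhoI and SalI, is transcribed from the CMV immediate-early enhancer/promoter. It encodes hBACCS2, a human blue light-activated Ca2+ channel switch. The feature table shows two tandem repeats of a module, each pairing a roughly 320 bp flavin-binding light-sensing domain with a fragment of human STIM1. The annotation software labels the photosensory segments as miniSOG, an Arabidopsis-derived LOV protein. However, the catalogue lists oat (Avena sativa) as the non-human source, so these are most likely homology hits to an oat LOV-type domain rather than miniSOG itself. STIM1 is the natural activator of store-operated Ca2+ channels, consistent with light-gated control of its activating fragment.

Downstream, an EMCV IRES allows cap-independent translation of mCherry from the same transcript, so red fluorescence marks transfected cells without being fused to the switch. The WPRE and SV40 poly(A) signal that follow enhance transcript processing and expression. The construct is intended for optical generation of intracellular Ca2+ signals in mammalian cells. Several short fragment annotations (large T antigen, ble, bGH poly(A)) appear to be backbone remnants or partial matches rather than functional elements.
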