Addgene plasmid #72892: hBACCS2-IRES-mCherry
Purpose: Mammalian expression of hBACCS2, a human blue light-activated Ca2+ channel switch, and mCherry
Depositing lab: Takao Nakata. Publication: Light generation of intracellular Ca(2+) signals by a genetically encoded protein BACCS. Ishii T, Sato K, Kakumoto T, Miura S, Touhara K, Takeuchi S, Nakata T. Nat Commun. 2015 Aug 18;6:8021. doi: 10.1038/ncomms9021. PubMed 26282514.
Backbone
  Vector backbone: pWPRE/C1 (modified pEGFP-C1)
  Backbone manufacturer: Modified from Clontech
  Backbone size w/o insert (bp): 4581
  Total vector size (bp): 7461
  Modifications to backbone: The woodchuck hepatitis virus posttranscriptional regulatory element (WPRE) was inserted into the BamHI site of pEGFP-C1, and EGFP was removed.
  Vector type: Mammalian Expression
  Selectable markers: Neomycin (select with G418)
Growth in bacteria
  Bacterial resistance: Kanamycin, 50 μg/mL
  Growth temperature: 37°C
  Growth strain: DH5alpha
  Copy number: High Copy
Gene/Insert
  Gene/Insert name: hBACCS2-IRES-mCherry
  Species: H. sapiens (human); Avena sativa (oat)
  Insert size (bp): 2880
  Promoter: CMV
  Tag / fusion protein: IRES-mCherry (C terminal on backbone)
  Cloning method: Restriction Enzyme; 5′ cloning site XhoI (not destroyed); 3′ cloning site SalI (not destroyed)
  Sequencing primers: 5′ CMV Forward; 3′ WPRE-R
Terms and licenses: Academic/Nonprofit Terms; Industry Terms: Not Available to Industry
How to cite: hBACCS2-IRES-mCherry was a gift from Takao Nakata (Addgene plasmid # 72892 ; http://n2t.net/addgene:72892 ; RRID:Addgene_72892)
