>Addgene plasmid #72892 | hBACCS2-IRES-mCherry | addgene partial sequence | sequence record 136002 | CMV-F 5'-CGCAAATGGGCGGTAGGCGTG-3'
TGGTTTAGTGAACCGTCAGATCCGCTAGCCTCGAGGCCACCATGGGACCGGTCGGAGGAAGCGGTGGATC
TTTGGCTACTACACTTGAACGTATTGAGAAGAACTTTGTCATTACTGACCCAAGATTGCCAGATAATCCC
ATTATATTCGCGTCCGATAGTTTCTTGCAGTTGACAGAATATAGCCGTGAAGAAATTTTGGGAAGAAACT
GCAGGTTTCTACAAGGTCCTGAAACTGATCGCGCGACAGTGAGAAAAATTAGAGATGCCATAGATAACCA
AACAGAGGTCACTGTTCAGCTGATTAATTATACAAAGAGTGGTAAAAAGTTCTGGAACCTCTTTCACTTG
CAGCCTATGCGAGATCAGAAGGGAGATGTCCAGTACTTTATTGGGGTTCAGTTGGATGGAACTGAGCATG
TCCGAGATGCTGCCGAGAGAGAGGGAGTCATGCTGATTAAGAAAACTGCAGAAAATCTTCAGAAGTGGCT
GCAGCTGACACATGAGGTGGAGGTGCAATATTACAACATCAAGAAGCAAAATGCTGAGAAGCAGCTGCTG
GTGGCCAAGGAGGGGGCTGAGAAGATAAAAAAGAAGAGAAACACACTCTTTGGCACCTTCCACGTGGCCC
ACAGCTCTTCCCTGGATGATGTAGATCATAAAATTCTAACAGCTAAGCAAGCACTGAGCGAGGTGACAGC
AGCATTGCGGGAGCGCCTGCACCGCTGGCAACAGATCGAGATCCTCTGTGGCTTCCAGATTGTCAACAAC
CCTGGCATCCACGGAGGATCCGGAGGAAGTGGAGGAGGTATCCTGCAGTCTCGGGGTGGCAGTGGTGGTT
CAGGCGGTTCTGGATCTTTGGCTACTACACTTGAACGTATTGAGAAGAACTTTGTCATTACTGACCCAAG
ATTGCCAGATAATCCCATTATATTCGCGTCCGATAGTTTCTTGCAGTTGACAGAATATAGCCGTGAAGAA
ATTTTGGGAAGAAACTGCAGGTTTCTACAAGGTCCTGAAACTGATCGCGCGACAGTGAGAAAAATTAGAG
ATGC
