>Addgene plasmid #72892 | hBACCS2-IRES-mCherry | addgene partial sequence | sequence record 136003 | WPRE-R 5'-CATAGCGTAAAAGGAGCAACA-3'
ATCTTTCACAAATTTTGTAATCCAGAGGTTGATTATCGATAAGCTTAGATCCCGGGCCCGCGGTACCGTC
GACCGCGGTTACTTGTACAGCTCGTCCATGCCGCCGGTGGAGTGGCGGCCCTCGGCGCGTTCGTACTGTT
CCACGATGGTGTAGTCCTCGTTGTGGGAGGTGATGTCCAACTTGATGTTGACGTTGTAGGCGCCGGGCAG
CTGCACGGGCTTCTTGGCCTTGTAGGTGGTCTTGACCTCAGCGTCGTAGTGGCCGCCGTCCTTCAGCTTC
AGCCTCTGCTTGATCTCGCCCTTCAGGGCGCCGTCCTCGGGGTACATCCGCTCGGAGGAGGCCTCCCAGC
CCATGGTCTTCTTCTGCATTACGGGGCCGTCGGAGGGGAAGTTGGTGCCGCGCAGCTTCACCTTGTAGAT
GAACTCGCCGTCCTGCAGGGAGGAGTCCTGGGTCACGGTCACCACGCCGCCGTCCTCGAAGTTCATCACG
CGCTCCCACTTGAAGCCCTCGGGGAAGGACAGCTTCAAGTAGTCGGGGATGTCGGCGGGGTGCTTCACGT
AGGCCTTGGAGCCGTACATGAACTGAGGGGACAGGATGTCCCAGGCGAAGGGCAGGGGGCCACCCTTGGT
CACCTTCAGCTTGGCGGTCTGGGTGCCCTCGTAGGGGCGGCCCTCGCCCTCGCCCTCGATCTCGAACTCG
TGGCCGTTCACGGAGCCCTCCATGTGCACCTTGAAGCGCATGAACTCCTTGATGATGGCCATGTTATCCT
CCTCGCCCTTGCTCACCATATTATCATCGTGTTTTTCAAAGGAAAACCACGTCCCCGTGGTTCGGGGGGC
CTAGACGTTTTTTTAACCTCGACTAAACACATGTAAAGCATGTGCACCGAGGCCCCAGATCAGATCCCAT
ACAATGGGGTACCTTCTGGGCATCCTTCAGCCCCTTGTTGAATACGCTTGAGGAGAGCCATTTGACTCTT
TCCACAACTATCCAACTCACAACGTGGCACTGGGGTTGTGCCGCCTTTGCAGGTGTATCTTATACACGTG
GCTTTTGGCCGCAGAGGCACCTGTTGCCAGGTGGGGGGTTCCGCTGCCTGCAAAG
